>Addgene plasmid #87275 | pRS414 Hsh155 K335R | addgene full sequence | sequence record 182544 | Addgene NGS Result
TCGCGCGTTTCGGTGATGACGGTGAAAACCTCTGACACATGCAGCTCCCGGAGACGGTCACAGCTTGTCT
GTAAGCGGATGCCGGGAGCAGACAAGCCCGTCAGGGCGCGTCAGCGGGTGTTGGCGGGTGTCGGGGCTGG
CTTAACTATGCGGCATCAGAGCAGATTGTACTGAGAGTGCACCATAGATCACGACATTACTATATATATA
ATATAGGAAGCATTTAATAGAACAGCATCGTAATATATGTGTACTTTGCAGTTATGACGCCAGATGGCAG
TAGTGGAAGATATTCTTTATTGAAAAATAGCTTGTCACCTTACGTACAATCTTGATCCGGAGCTTTTCTT
TTTTTGCCGATTAAGAATTAATTCGGTCGAAAAAAGAAAAGGAGAGGGCCAAGAGGGAGGGCATTGGTGA
CTATTGAGCACGTGAGTATACGTGATTAAGCACACAAAGGCAGCTTGGAGTATGTCTGTTATTAATTTCA
CAGGTAGTTCTGGTCCATTGGTGAAAGTTTGCGGCTTGCAGAGCACAGAGGCCGCAGAATGTGCTCTAGA
TTCCGATGCTGACTTGCTGGGTATTATATGTGTGCCCAATAGAAAGAGAACAATTGACCCGGTTATTGCA
AGGAAAATTTCAAGTCTTGTAAAAGCATATAAAAATAGTTCAGGCACTCCGAAATACTTGGTTGGCGTGT
TTCGTAATCAACCTAAGGAGGATGTTTTGGCTCTGGTCAATGATTACGGCATTGATATCGTCCAACTGCA
TGGAGATGAGTCGTGGCAAGAATACCAAGAGTTCCTCGGTTTGCCAGTTATTAAAAGACTCGTATTTCCA
AAAGACTGCAACATACTACTCAGTGCAGCTTCACAGAAACCTCATTCGTTTATTCCCTTGTTTGATTCAG
AAGCAGGTGGGACAGGTGAACTTTTGGATTGGAACTCGATTTCTGACTGGGTTGGAAGGCAAGAGAGCCC
CGAAAGCTTACATTTTATGTTAGCTGGTGGACTGACGCCAGAAAATGTTGGTGATGCGCTTAGATTAAAT
GGCGTTATTGGTGTTGATGTAAGCGGAGGTGTGGAGACAAATGGTGTAAAAGACTCTAACAAAATAGCAA
ATTTCGTCAAAAATGCTAAGAAATAGGTTATTACTGAGTAGTATTTATTTAAGTATTGTTTGTGCACTTG
CCGATCTATGCGGTGTGAAATACCGCACAGATGCGTAAGGAGAAAATACCGCATCAGGAAATTGTAAGCG
TTAATATTTTGTTAAAATTCGCGTTAAATTTTTGTTAAATCAGCTCATTTTTTAACCAATAGGCCGAAAT
CGGCAAAATCCCTTATAAATCAAAAGAATAGACCGAGATAGGGT
[37 nt withheld, positions 1375-1411]
AAAGAACGTGGACTCCAACGTCAAAGG
[49 nt withheld, positions 1439-1487]
T
[91 nt withheld, positions 1489-1579]
G
[124 nt withheld, positions 1581-1704]
CCATTCGCCATTCAGGCTGCGCAACTGTTGGGAAGGGCGATCGGTGCGGGCCTCTTCGCTATTACGCCAG
CTGGCGAAAGGGGGATGTGCTGCAAGGCGATTAAGTTGGGTAACGCCAGGGTTTTCCCAGTCACGACGTT
GTAAAACGACGGCCAGTGAGCGCGCGTAATACGACTCACTATAGGGCGAATTGGGTACCGGGCCCCCCCC
TCGAGCATGTACTTTCCGCCTAACTACCATCACCTGTCTTTATTTATTCCGCTGACAGATATGCACAACC
AATTATCGTCTCTTGAAAGCTTTTTAGACGTGATTGCTGTTATTTGGCACGTTGTTAGTATTTAAGCTTA
TTCGGGTTTGCATTGATATTTGCCCGAGCAGAAATCTCCTTCTCGATGAGTTAGAACTGAAACATCTCTT
CAATTACTTATACATAATAAACATAGAAAGCCAGGACCTGTCATCATGAGTCATCCGATTCAATTTGTAA
ACGCTAATAATAGCGATAAGAGCCACCAATTAGGCGGTCAATATTCTATTCCTCAGGATTTGAGGGAAAA
CCTGCAGAAAGAAGCTGCACGTATTGGTGAGAACGAAAAAGATGTGCTACAGGAAAAAATGGAAACTAGG
ACAGTGCAAAATCGAGAGGATTCATACCACAAAAGAAGGTTTGATATGAAGTTTGAGCCGGATTCCGATA
CACAAACTGTTACGTCTTCAGAAAATACCCAAGACGCTGTCGTGCCAAGGAAAAGAAAATCTCGTTGGGA
TGTAAAAGGGTACGAGCCACCTGATGAATCTTCAACAGCGGTCAAAGAAAACTCTGATAGTGCTTTGGTT
AATGTAGAAGGAATCCATGATTTGATGTTTTTTAAACCTTCTGACCATAAATATTTCGCCGACGTTATAT
CCAAAAAACCCATAGATGAGTTAAATAAGGATGAAAAGAAAGAAAGAACCCTGTCGATGTTACTTCTGAA
AATAAAAAATGGCAATACAGCGAGTAGGAGGACTTCTATGCGGATTTTAACCGATAAAGCTGTTACATTT
GGTCCAGAAATGATATTTAACCGCTTATTGCCCATATTACTAGACAGAAGTTTGGAAGACCAGGAAAGAC
ATCTAATGATCAAGACCATAGATCGCGTCCTTTACCAGCTAGGAGATTTAACAAAACCTTACGTTCACAA
AATACTTGTAGTAGCTGCCCCATTGCTAATAGATGAAGATCCAATGGTTCGTTCAACAGGCCAGGAGATA
ATCACCAATCTGTCTACAGTCGCTGGCCTAAAAACCATTCTAACAGTAATGAGACCTGATATTGAGAATG
AGGATGAGTATGTTAGAAATGTAACTTCAAGAGCGGCGGCTGTGGTGGCAAAAGCCCTTGGTGTTAATCA
ATTGCTTCCTTTCATCAATGCAGCATGCCACTCACGGAAGTCTTGGAAAGCAAGGCATACTGGCATACGC
ATTGTGCAGCAAATAGGTATACTTTTGGGAATAGGTGTCTTGAATCATCTTACTGGGCTGATGAGTTGTA
TCAAAGACTGCCTAATGGATGATCACGTTCCGGTGCGAATTGTTACAGCACATACTTTATCAACACTAGC
AGAAAATTCTTATCCATATGGTATCGAAGTTTTCAACGTTGTACTGGAGCCATTATGGAAGGGTATAAGA
AGTCATCGTGGTAAAGTGCTATCTTCTTTTTTAAAAGCTGTTGGATCTATGATCCCATTGATGGACCCAG
AGTATGCCGGTTATTATACCACAGAAGCAATGAGAATAATTAGACGTGAATTCGACTCTCCCGATGATGA
AATGAAAAAGACCATTCTTTTAGTATTACAAAAATGTAGCGCTGTAGAATCCATAACGCCAAAATTTCTG
AGAGAAGAAATCGCGCCAGAATTCTTTCAAAAATTTTGGGTCAGACGAGTGGCATTGGATAGACCATTAA
ACAAAGTTGTTACATATACTACTGTTACATTAGCAAAGAAATTAGGTTGTTCTTATACCATTGATAAATT
ATTAACACCATTGAGAGATGAAGCTGAGCCGTTCAGAACAATGGCTGTCCATGCTGTTACTAGAACAGTA
AACTTATTAGGGACAGCAGATTTAGATGAGAGATTAGAAACGAGGCTTATTGATGCGCTCTTGATAGCAT
TTCAAGAACAAACAAATAGTGATTCTATAATCTTTAAAGGGTTTGGGGCAGTGACGGTGTCACTTGACAT
CCGTATGAAACCGTTTTTAGCACCCATTGTGAGTACGATTTTAAATCATTTAAAGCATAAAACTCCCTTG
GTTCGTCAACATGCAGCAGATCTATGTGCCATACTAATACCAGTCATCAAGAACTGTCACGAATTCGAAA
TGTTGAATAAATTGAACATTATATTGTATGAATCCTTAGGCGAAGTATATCCAGAGGTATTAGGTTCTAT
AATCAACGCTATGTACTGTATTACTAGCGTAATGGATTTGGATAAACTACAACCTCCTATTAATCAAATT
TTACCAACCTTAACTCCAATTTTAAGAAACAAGCATAGAAAAGTCGAAGTAAACACTATCAAATTTGTTG
GACTTATTGGTAAATTAGCACCTACCTATGCACCTCCTAAAGAATGGATGAGAATATGTTTTGAACTATT
AGAACTTTTGAAAAGTACAAATAAAGAAATAAGAAGATCAGCAAATGCCACGTTTGGATTCATTGCTGAA
GCAATTGGACCTCACGATGTTCTTGTTGCGTTATTGAACAATTTAAAGGTTCAAGAACGTCAGTTACGTG
TATGCACGGCTGTTGCTATCGGTATCGTTGCTAAAGTGTGTGGTCCTTACAACGTGCTGCCAGTAATCAT
GAATGAATACACAACACCAGAGACTAATGTTCAAAACGGTGTTCTCAAGGCCATGTCATTCATGTTTGAG
TACATTGGTAACATGTCTAAGGATTACATATACTTCATAACACCATTATTAGAAGATGCACTCACCGATA
GGGATTTAGTTCATCGTCAGACAGCGTCGAACGTAATAACCCACTTAGCTTTAAACTGTTCAGGTACAGG
TCACGAAGATGCCTTCATTCATTTAATGAATCTTCTAATACCCAATATTTTTGAAACTTCACCACATGCT
ATTATGCGTATTTTAGAAGGTTTGGAGGCACTGAGTCAAGCTCTTGGCCCTGGACTATTCATGAACTACA
TATGGGCAGGATTGTTCCATCCAGCGAAGAATGTAAGGAAAGCATTTTGGAGGGTGTATAATAACATGTA
CGTAATGTACCAGGACGCCATGGTACCTTTTTACCCCGTTACACCAGACAACAATGAAGAATATATAGAA
GAACTGGATTTAGTTCTGTGAATATATATAGAGCATATAAATAACCACAACTTGTAAGAATATTTTACTT
GACACACCTATATCATCACGTCACGATGCCTTCATAGATTATGATGAAATATAAACAGAACCTGCTATTG
GAAAAAAAAGGGCAGGAAAAAATTTTGTGAAAGTGAGTAAAAGAAAGATGAAGAGCGAGACATGGATAAT
AAGAAATAGATGTCACTAATGGACAATTGGAAGACTGATATGGAAAGTTACGATGAAGGAGGAGCTCCAG
CTTTTGTTCCCTTTAGTGAGGGTTAATTGCGCGCTTGGCGTAATCATGGTCATAGCTGTTTCCTGTGTGA
AATTGTTATCCGCTCACAATTCCACACAACATACGAGCCGGAAGCATAAAGTGTAAAGCCTGGGGTGCCT
AATGAGTGAGCTAACTCACATTAATTGCGTTGCGCTCACTGCCCGCTTTCCAGTCGGGAAACCTGTCGTG
CCAGCTGCATTAATGAATCGGCCAACGCGCGGGGAGAGGCGGTTTGCGTATTGGGCGCTCTTCCGCTTCC
TCGCTCACTGACTCGCTGCGCTCGGTCGTTCGGCTGCGGCGAGCGGTATCAGCTCACTCAAAGGCGGTAA
TACGGTTATCCACAGAATCAGGGGATAACGCAGGAAAGAACATGTGAGCAAAAGGCCAGCAAAAGGCCAG
GAACCGTAAAAAGGCCGCGTTGCTGGCGTTTTTCCATAGGCTCCGCCCCCCTGACGAGCATCACAAAAAT
CGACGCTCAAGTCAGAGGTGGCGAAACCCGACAGGACTATAAAGATACCAGGCGTTTCCCCCTGGAAGCT
CCCTCGTGCGCTCTCCTGTTCCGACCCTGCCGCTTACCGGATACCTGTCCGCCTTTCTCCCTTCGGGAAG
CGTGGCGCTTTCTCATAGCTCACGCTGTAGGTATCTCAGTTCGGTGTAGGTCGTTCGCTCCAAGCTGGGC
TGTGTGCACGAACCCCCCGTTCAGCCCGACCGCTGCGCCTTATCCGGTAACTATCGTCTTGAGTCCAACC
CGGTAAGACACGACTTATCGCCACTGGCAGCAGCCACTGGTAACAGGATTAGCAGAGCGAGGTATGTAGG
CGGTGCTACAGAGTTCTTGAAGTGGTGGCCTAACTACGGCTACACTAGAAGAACAGTATTTGGTATCTGC
GCTCTGCTGAAGCCAGTTACCTTCGGAAAAAGAGTTGGTAGCTCTTGATCCGGCAAACAAACCACCGCTG
GTAGCGGTGGTTTTTTTGTTTGCAAGCAGCAGATTACGCGCAGAAAAAAAGGATCTCAAGAAGATCCTTT
GATCTTTTCTACGGGGTCTGACGCTCAGTGGAACGAAAACTCACGTTAAGGGATTTTGGTCATGAGATTA
TCAAAAAGGATCTTCACCTAGATCCTTTTAAATTAAAAATGAAGTTTTAAATCAATCTAAAGTATATATG
AGTAAACTTGGTCTGACAGTTACCAATGCTTAATCAGTGAGGCACCTATCTCAGCGATCTGTCTATTTCG
TTCATCCATAGTTGCCTGACTCCCCGTCGTGTAGATAACTACGATACGGGAGGGCTTACCATCTGGCCCC
AGTGCTGCAATGATACCGCGAGACCCACGCTCACCGGCTCCAGATTTATCAGCAATAAACCAGCCAGCCG
GAAGGGCCGAGCGCAGAAGTGGTCCTGCAACTTTATCCGCCTCCATCCAGTCTATTAATTGTTGCCGGGA
AGCTAGAGTAAGTAGTTCGCCAGTTAATAGTTTGCGCAACGTTGTTGCCATTGCTACAGGCATCGTGGTG
TCACGCTCGTCGTTTGGTATGGCTTCATTCAGCTCCGGTTCCCAACGATCAAGGCGAGTTACATGATCCC
CCATGTTGTGCAAAAAAGCGGTTAGCTCCTTCGGTCCTCCGATCGTTGTCAGAAGTAAGTTGGCCGCAGT
GTTATCACTCATGGTTATGGCAGCACTGCATAATTCTCTTACTGTCATGCCATCCGTAAGATGCTTTTCT
GTGACTGGTGAGTACTCAACCAAGTCATTCTGAGAATAGTGTATGCGGCGACCGAGTTGCTCTTGCCCGG
CGTCAATACGGGATAATACCGCGCCACATAGCAGAACTTTAAAAGTGCTCATCATTGGAAAACGTTCTTC
GGGGCGAAAACTCTCAAGGATCTTACCGCTGTTGAGATCCAGTTCGATGTAACCCACTCGTGCACCCAAC
TGATCTTCAGCATCTTTTACTTTCACCAGCGTTTCTGGGTGAGCAAAAACAGGAAGGCAAAATGCCGCAA
AAAAGGGAATAAGGGCGACACGGAAATGTTGAATACTCATACTCTTCCTTTTTCAATATTATTGAAGCAT
TTATCAGGGTTATTGTCTCATGAGCGGATACATATTTGAATGTATTTAGAAAAATAAACAAATAGGGGTT
CCGCGCACATTTCCCCGAAAAGTGCCACCTGGGTCCTTTTCATCACGTGCTATAAAAATAATTATAATTT
AAATTTTTTAATATAAATATATAAATTAAAAATAGAAAGTAAAAAAAGAAATTAAAGAAAAAATAGTTTT
TGTTTTCCGAAGATGTAAAAGACTCTAGGGGGATCGCCAACAAATACTACCTTTTATCTTGCTCTTCCTG
CTCTCAGGTATTAATGCCGAATTGTTTCATCTTGTCTGTGTAGAAGACCACACACGAAAATCCTGTGATT
TTACATTTTACTTATCGTTAATCGAATGTATATCTATTTAATCTGCTTTTCTTGTCTAATAAATATATAT
GTAAAGTACGCTTTTTGTTGAAATTTTTTAAACCTTTGTTTATTTTTTTTTCTTCATTCCGTAACTCTTC
TACCTTCTTTATTTACTTTCTAAAATCCAAATACAAAACATAAAAATAAATAAACACAGAGTAAATTCCC
AAATTATTCCATCATTAAAAGATACGAGGCGCGTGTAAGTTACAGGCAAGCGATCCGTCTAAGAAACCAT
TATTATCATGACATTAACCTATAAAAATAGGCGTATCACGAGGCCCTTTCGTC
Features (pLannotate 1.2.2; 19 found; start..end, strand, type, name):
    137..186     +  misc_feature   bom (fragment): basis of mobility region from pBR322
    324..471     +  promoter       TRP1 promoter: S. cerevisiae TRP1
    472..1146    +  CDS            TRP1: phosphoribosylanthranilate isomerase, required for tryptophan biosynthesis; S. cerevisiae TRP1; yeast auxotrophic marker
   1197..1248    +  misc_feature   bom (fragment): basis of mobility region from pBR322
   1276..1704    -  rep_origin     f1 ori (sequence partly withheld): f1 bacteriophage origin of replication; arrow indicates direction of (+) strand synthesis
   1708..1863    -  CDS            lacZα (fragment): LacZα fragment of β-galactosidase; lacZ fragment
   1871..1889    +  promoter       T7 promoter: promoter for bacteriophage T7 RNA polymerase
   2170..5082    +  CDS            HSH155: SF3B1_YEAST - Experimental evidence at protein level: Swiss-Prot protein existence level 1. Contacts pre-mRNA on both sides of the branch site early in spliceosome assembly. From Saccharomyces cerevisiae (strain ATCC 204508 / S288c) (Baker's yeast).
   5284..5337    +  CDS            ABZ2 (fragment): PABC_YEAST - Experimental evidence at protein level: Swiss-Prot protein existence level 1. Converts 4-amino-4-deoxychorismate into 4-aminobenzoate (PABA) and pyruvate. From Saccharomyces cerevisiae (strain ATCC 204508 / S288c) (Baker's yeast).
   5354..5372    -  promoter       T3 promoter: promoter for bacteriophage T3 RNA polymerase
   5417..5433    -  protein_bind   lac operator: The lac repressor binds to the lac operator to inhibit transcription in E. coli. This inhibition can be relieved by adding lactose or isopropyl-β-D-thiogalactopyranoside (IPTG). lac repressor encoded by lacI
   5441..5471    -  promoter       lac promoter: promoter for the E. coli lac operon
   5486..5507    -  protein_bind   CAP binding site: CAP binding activates transcription in the presence of cAMP. E. coli catabolite activator protein
   5520..5612    -  CDS            lacI (fragment): lac repressor; lacI; The lac repressor binds to the lac operator to inhibit transcription in E. coli. This inhibition can be relieved by adding lactose or isopropyl-β-D-thiogalactopyranoside (IPTG).
   5795..6383    -  rep_origin     ori: high-copy-number ColE1/pMB1/pBR322/pUC origin of replication
   6554..7414    -  CDS            AmpR: β-lactamase; bla; confers resistance to ampicillin, carbenicillin, and related antibiotics
   7415..7519    -  promoter       AmpR promoter: bla
   7556..8059    +  misc_feature   CEN/ARS: S. cerevisiae CEN6 centromere fused to an autonomously replicating sequence
   8127..35      +  CDS            rop (fragment) (across the origin): Rop protein, which maintains plasmids at low copy number; rop
