[The description below was written by a language model from this plasmid's Addgene catalogue record and pLannotate feature annotations shown in this document.]
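Description:
pRS414 Hsh155 K335R is an E. coli–yeast shuttle plasmid built on the pRS414 backbone, a centromeric vector that carries a CEN6/ARS element for stable, low-copy maintenance in Saccharomyces cerevisiae and the TRP1 gene with its own promoter for selection in tryptophan auxotrophs. For propagation in bacteria it has a high-copy ColE1/pUC-type origin and an ampicillin resistance gene (β-lactamase). An f1 phage origin is also present. The cloning region sits within the interrupted lacZα segment and is flanked by T7 and T3 phage promoters and the lac promoter/operator, all standard remnants of the pBluescript-derived polylinker.

The insert, about 3.4 kb and cloned between SacI and XhoI, contains the S. cerevisiae HSH155 gene (YMR288W) with a K335R substitution. HSH155 encodes the yeast homologue of SF3b1, a spliceosome component that contacts the pre-mRNA around the branch site early in assembly. The annotated coding sequence spans about 2.9 kb, leaving a few hundred bases of flanking sequence on each side. The downstream flank includes a short fragment matching the ABZ2 gene, which suggests a genomic fragment. The record names no yeast promoter, so expression may depend on native upstream sequence, but this is not stated. The stated purpose is expression of the K335R variant in yeast, and the associated work examined how SF3b1 mutations linked to myelodysplastic syndromes affect the fidelity of branch site selection. The sequenced record is 8,127 nt, close to the catalogued size of 8,124 bp.
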