Addgene plasmid #87275: pRS414 Hsh155 K335R
Purpose: Encodes Hsh155 K335R for expression in yeast
Depositing lab: Aaron Hoskins. Depositing organization: University of Wisconsin, Madison. Publication: SF3b1 mutations associated with myelodysplastic syndromes alter the fidelity of branchsite selection in yeast. Carrocci TJ, Zoerner DM, Paulson JC, Hoskins AA. Nucleic Acids Res. 2017 Jan 6. pii: gkw1349. doi: 10.1093/nar/gkw1349. PubMed 28062854.
Backbone
  Vector backbone: pRS414
  Backbone manufacturer: ATCC
  Backbone size w/o insert (bp): 4788
  Total vector size (bp): 8124
  Vector type: Bacterial Expression, Yeast Expression
  Selectable markers: TRP1
Growth in bacteria
  Bacterial resistance: Ampicillin, 100 μg/mL
  Growth temperature: 37°C
  Growth strain: DH5alpha
  Copy number: Unknown
Gene/Insert
  Gene/Insert name: HSH155
  Species: S. cerevisiae (budding yeast)
  Insert size (bp): 3426
  Mutation: K335R
  GenBank ID: NP_014015.1
  Entrez Gene: HSH155 (a.k.a. YMR288W)
  Cloning method: Restriction Enzyme; 5′ cloning site SacI (not destroyed); 3′ cloning site XhoI (not destroyed)
  Sequencing primers: 5′ TGTAAAACGACGGCCAGT; 3′ CAGGAAACAGCTATGAC
Terms and licenses: Academic/Nonprofit Terms; Industry Terms: Not Available to Industry
How to cite: pRS414 Hsh155 K335R was a gift from Aaron Hoskins (Addgene plasmid # 87275 ; http://n2t.net/addgene:87275 ; RRID:Addgene_87275)
